Addgene plasmid #147453: pT7-EGFP-C1-HsNot10_25-471_S
Purpose: Mammalian Expression of HsNot10_25-471
Depositing lab: Elisa Izaurralde. Depositing organization: Max Planck Institute for Developmental Biology.
Backbone
  Vector backbone: Unknown
  Vector type: Mammalian Expression
Growth in bacteria
  Bacterial resistance: Kanamycin, 50 μg/mL
  Growth temperature: 37°C
  Growth strain: DH5alpha
  Copy number: High Copy
Gene/Insert
  Gene/Insert name: HsNot10_25-471 (alt name: CNOT10 cloned from Kazusa clone: on15275)
  Species: H. sapiens (human)
  Entrez Gene: CNOT10 (a.k.a. FLJ12890, FLJ13165, DKFZp434K115)
  Cloning method: Unknown
Terms and licenses: Academic/Nonprofit Terms; Industry Terms: Not Available to Industry
Depositor comments: one silent mutation compared to the sequence given by NCBI: NM_015442.1. Plasmids from this collection were made available to the research community and donated after the lab closed. Please note that the sequence provided by the depositing laboratory may be theoretical/predicted or based on Sanger sequencing results. There may be discrepancies between sequencing results obtained by Addgene and the depositor sequence. If an Addgene verified sequence is not available, please contact before placing your order to request that our lab fully sequence the plasmid.
How to cite: pT7-EGFP-C1-HsNot10_25-471_S was a gift from Elisa Izaurralde (Addgene plasmid # 147453 ; http://n2t.net/addgene:147453 ; RRID:Addgene_147453)
