[The description below was written by a language model from this plasmid's Addgene catalogue record and pLannotate feature annotations shown in this document.]
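Description:
pT7-EGFP-C1-HsNot10_25-471_S is a 6,088 nt mammalian expression plasmid that produces a fragment of human CNOT10 (residues 25–471, as the name indicates) fused to the C-terminus of EGFP. The catalogue lists the backbone as unknown, but the name and feature layout are consistent with an EGFP-C1-type vector into which a T7 promoter has been added. It replicates in E. coli at high copy from a ColE1/pUC-type origin and also carries an f1 origin for single-stranded DNA production. A single NeoR/KanR (Tn5 aminoglycoside phosphotransferase) cassette is driven by tandem bacterial (bla) and SV40 early promoters and terminated by the HSV TK poly(A) signal. It provides kanamycin selection in bacteria and can support G418 selection in mammalian cells.

The expression unit consists of the CMV immediate early enhancer and promoter, followed by a T7 promoter placed just upstream of the EGFP coding sequence. A short remnant of the multiple cloning site links EGFP to the CNOT10 fragment, and the SV40 poly(A) signal ends the transcript. The T7 promoter could in principle allow transcription by T7 RNA polymerase, though the record states only mammalian expression as the purpose. Several small annotated fragments (HIV-1 LTR, SV40 large T antigen, ble, bGH poly(A)) are probably residual vector sequence or incidental similarity matches rather than functional parts.

CNOT10 is a component of the CCR4-NOT complex, a major cellular mRNA deadenylase. The insert was cloned from a Kazusa cDNA clone and carries one silent mutation relative to the NCBI reference. The depositor sequence may be theoretical or based on Sanger reads. An EGFP-tagged truncation like this would suit localisation or interaction studies, but the record does not specify a use.
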