Features (pLannotate 1.2.2; 17 found; start..end, strand, type, name):
     61..364     +  enhancer       CMV enhancer: human cytomegalovirus immediate early enhancer
    365..568     +  promoter       CMV promoter: human cytomegalovirus (CMV) immediate early promoter
    564..597     +  LTR            5' LTR (truncated) (fragment): truncated 5' long terminal repeat (LTR) from HIV-1
    613..631     +  promoter       T7 promoter: promoter for bacteriophage T7 RNA polymerase
    665..1381    +  CDS            EGFP: EGFP is a basic (constitutively fluorescent) green fluorescent protein published in 1996, derived from Aequorea victoria. It is reported to be a rapidly-maturing weak dimer with moderate acid sensitivity.
   1382..1402    +  misc_feature   MCS (fragment): multiple cloning site
   1403..2743    +  CDS            CNOT10 (fragment): CNO10_HUMAN - Experimental evidence at protein level: Swiss-Prot protein existence level 1. Component of the CCR4-NOT complex which is one of the major cellular mRNA deadenylases and is linked to various cellular processes including bulk mRNA degradation, miRNA-mediated repression, translational repression during translational initiation and general transcription regulation. Additional complex functions may be a consequence of its influence on mRNA expression. Is not required for association of CNOT7 to the CCR4-NOT complex. From Homo sapiens (Human).
   2769..2853    +  CDS            large T antigen (fragment): large T antigen from SV40 (simian virus 40)
   2876..2997    +  polyA_signal   SV40 poly(A) signal: SV40 polyadenylation signal
   3031..3459    -  rep_origin     f1 ori (sequence partly withheld): f1 bacteriophage origin of replication; arrow indicates direction of (+) strand synthesis
   3486..3590    +  promoter       AmpR promoter: bla
   3592..3949    +  promoter       SV40 promoter: SV40 enhancer and early promoter
   3984..4778    +  CDS            NeoR/KanR: aminoglycoside phosphotransferase from Tn5; aph(3')-II (or nptII); confers resistance to neomycin, kanamycin, and G418 (Geneticin®)
   4799..4951    +  CDS            ble (fragment): BLE_KLEPN - Experimental evidence at protein level: Swiss-Prot protein existence level 1. Binding protein with a strong affinity to the bleomycin family of antibiotics. Binds to CL990; an antimitotic-antibiotic compound. From Klebsiella pneumoniae.
   5010..5057    +  polyA_signal   HSV TK poly(A) signal: herpes simplex virus thymidine kinase polyadenylation signal (Cole and Stacy, 1985)
   5148..5164    -  polyA_signal   bGH poly(A) signal (fragment): bovine growth hormone polyadenylation signal
   5386..5974    +  rep_origin     ori: high-copy-number ColE1/pMB1/pBR322/pUC origin of replication
>Addgene plasmid #147453 | pT7-EGFP-C1-HsNot10_25-471_S | depositor full sequence | sequence record 289900 | Full Sequence
TAGTTATTAATAGTAATCAATTACGGGGTCATTAGTTCATAGCCCATATATGGAGTTCCGCGTTACATAA
CTTACGGTAAATGGCCCGCCTGGCTGACCGCCCAACGACCCCCGCCCATTGACGTCAATAATGACGTATG
TTCCCATAGTAACGCCAATAGGGACTTTCCATTGACGTCAATGGGTGGAGTATTTACGGTAAACTGCCCA
CTTGGCAGTACATCAAGTGTATCATATGCCAAGTACGCCCCCTATTGACGTCAATGACGGTAAATGGCCC
GCCTGGCATTATGCCCAGTACATGACCTTATGGGACTTTCCTACTTGGCAGTACATCTACGTATTAGTCA
TCGCTATTACCATGGTGATGCGGTTTTGGCAGTACATCAATGGGCGTGGATAGCGGTTTGACTCACGGGG
ATTTCCAAGTCTCCACCCCATTGACGTCAATGGGAGTTTGTTTTGGCACCAAAATCAACGGGACTTTCCA
AAATGTCGTAACAACTCCGCCCCATTGACGCAAATGGGCGGTAGGCGTGTACGGTGGGAGGTCTATATAA
GCAGAGCTCTCTGGCTAACTAGAGAACCCACTGCTTACTGGCTTATCGAAATTAATACGACTCACTATAG
GGAGACCCAAGCTCTAGCGCTACCGGTCGCCACCATGGTGAGCAAGGGCGAGGAGCTGTTCACCGGGGTG
GTGCCCATCCTGGTCGAGCTGGACGGCGACGTAAACGGCCACAAGTTCAGCGTGTCCGGCGAGGGCGAGG
GCGATGCCACCTACGGCAAGCTGACCCTGAAGTTCATCTGCACCACCGGCAAGCTGCCCGTGCCCTGGCC
CACCCTCGTGACCACCCTGACCTACGGCGTGCAGTGCTTCAGCCGCTACCCCGACCACATGAAGCAGCAC
GACTTCTTCAAGTCCGCCATGCCCGAAGGCTACGTCCAGGAGCGCACCATCTTCTTCAAGGACGACGGCA
ACTACAAGACCCGCGCCGAGGTGAAGTTCGAGGGCGACACCCTGGTGAACCGCATCGAGCTGAAGGGCAT
CGACTTCAAGGAGGACGGCAACATCCTGGGGCACAAGCTGGAGTACAACTACAACAGCCACAACGTCTAT
ATCATGGCCGACAAGCAGAAGAACGGCATCAAGGTGAACTTCAAGATCCGCCACAACATCGAGGACGGCA
GCGTGCAGCTCGCCGACCACTACCAGCAGAACACCCCCATCGGCGACGGCCCCGTGCTGCTGCCCGACAA
CCACTACCTGAGCACCCAGTCCGCCCTGAGCAAAGACCCCAACGAGAAGCGCGATCACATGGTCCTGCTG
GAGTTCGTGACCGCCGCCGGGATCACTCTCGGCATGGACGAGCTGTACAAGTCCGGACTCAGATCTCGAG
CTGATCAAGAGAAGGAGTTATCCACCAATGCTTTCCAAGCTTTCACATCTGGAAATTATGATGCCTGTCT
ACAACACCTTGCCTGTCTACAAGATATAAACAAAGATGATTATAAAATAATTTTGAATACAGCAGTAGCT
GAGTTTTTTAAAAGTAACCAAACAACAACAGATAATTTGAGACAAACACTTAACCAGCTGAAGAATCAGG
TCCACTCAGCTGTTGAAGAAATGGATGGATTAGATGATGTTGAAAACAGCATGTTGTACTATAATCAAGC
AGTCATTCTTTATCATCTGCGGCAGTATACAGAAGCCATATCAGTTGGTGAAAAACTTTATCAGTTCATA
GAGCCTTTTGAAGAAAAATTTGCCCAAGCAGTGTGTTTTTTGCTTGTAGACCTGTATATATTAACCTACC
AAGCTGAGAAAGCTTTGCATCTTCTTGCTGTCCTAGAAAAAATGATTTCACAGGGTAACAATAACAAAAA
TGGAAAGAATGAGACTGGTAATAACAACAACAAAGATGGATCTAATCATAAAGCTGAAAGTGGAGCTCTA
ATAGAAGCTGCAAAATCAAAGATACATCAGTACAAAGTACGAGCTTATATCCAAATGAAGTCTCTGAAAG
CATGTAAAAGGGAAATCAAGTCAGTCATGAATACAGCTGGAAATTCCGCACCCTCTCTCTTTCTTAAAAG
CAATTTTGAGTACTTAAGAGGTAATTATCGAAAAGCCGTGAAGCTATTAAATAGTTCAAACATTGCTGAG
CATCCAGGATTCATGAAAACAGGTGAATGCTTGAGATGCATGTTCTGGAATAACCTTGGTTGCATCCATT
TTGCCATGAGCAAGCACAATTTGGGAATATTCTACTTTAAAAAGGCTCTGCAAGAGAATGACAATGTCTG
TGCACAGCTCAGTGCAGGTAGCACTGATCCAGGTAAAAAATTTTCAGGAAGACCCATGTGTACGTTACTA
ACCAATAAGAGATATGAGTTGCTGTATAACTGTGGAATTCAGCTTCTTCACATTGGAAGGCCTCTTGCTG
CCTTCGAATGTCTGATTGAAGCTGTTCAGGTTTATCATGCAAATCCTCGCCTCTGGCTACGGCTGGCTGA
ATGCTGCATTGCTGCCAATAAGGGGACTTCTGAACAAGAAACTAAAGGCCTTCCCAGCAAAAAAGGAATT
GTACAGTCTATTGTTGGTCAAGGCTATCATCGTAAAATAGTTTTGGCATCACAGTCTATACAGAATACTG
TTTATAATGATGGTCAGTCTTCGGCCATTCCTGTAGCCAGTATGGAGTTTGCAGCCATATGTCTCAGAAA
TGCCTTGTTGCTGTAAGGATCCACCGGATCTAGATAACTGATCATAATCAGCCATACCACATTTGTAGAG
GTTTTACTTGCTTTAAAAAACCTCCCACACCTCCCCCTGAACCTGAAACATAAAATGAATGCAATTGTTG
TTGTTAACTTGTTTATTGCAGCTTATAATGGTTACAAATAAAGCAATAGCATCACAAATTTCACAAATAA
AGCATTTTTTTCACTGCATTCTAGTTGTGGTTTGTCCAAACTCATCAATGTATCTTAACGCGTAAATTGT
AAGCGTTAATATTTTGTTAAAATTCGCGTTAAATTTTTGTTAAATCAGCTCATTTTTTAACCAATAGGCC
GAAATCGGCAAAATCCCTTATAAATCAAAAGAATAGACCGAGATAGGGT
[37 nt withheld, positions 3130-3166]
AAAGAACGTGGACTCCAACGTCAAAGG
[49 nt withheld, positions 3194-3242]
T
[91 nt withheld, positions 3244-3334]
G
[124 nt withheld, positions 3336-3459]
CAGGTGGCACTTTTCGGGGAAATGTGCGCGGAACCCCTATTTGTTTATTTTTCTAAATACATTCAAATAT
GTATCCGCTCATGAGACAATAACCCTGATAAATGCTTCAATAATATTGAAAAAGGAAGAGTCCTGAGGCG
GAAAGAACCAGCTGTGGAATGTGTGTCAGTTAGGGTGTGGAAAGTCCCCAGGCTCCCCAGCAGGCAGAAG
TATGCAAAGCATGCATCTCAATTAGTCAGCAACCAGGTGTGGAAAGTCCCCAGGCTCCCCAGCAGGCAGA
AGTATGCAAAGCATGCATCTCAATTAGTCAGCAACCATAGTCCCGCCCCTAACTCCGCCCATCCCGCCCC
TAACTCCGCCCAGTTCCGCCCATTCTCCGCCCCATGGCTGACTAATTTTTTTTATTTATGCAGAGGCCGA
GGCCGCCTCGGCCTCTGAGCTATTCCAGAAGTAGTGAGGAGGCTTTTTTGGAGGCCTAGGCTTTTGCAAA
GATCGATCAAGAGACAGGATGAGGATCGTTTCGCATGATTGAACAAGATGGATTGCACGCAGGTTCTCCG
GCCGCTTGGGTGGAGAGGCTATTCGGCTATGACTGGGCACAACAGACAATCGGCTGCTCTGATGCCGCCG
TGTTCCGGCTGTCAGCGCAGGGGCGCCCGGTTCTTTTTGTCAAGACCGACCTGTCCGGTGCCCTGAATGA
ACTGCAAGACGAGGCAGCGCGGCTATCGTGGCTGGCCACGACGGGCGTTCCTTGCGCAGCTGTGCTCGAC
GTTGTCACTGAAGCGGGAAGGGACTGGCTGCTATTGGGCGAAGTGCCGGGGCAGGATCTCCTGTCATCTC
ACCTTGCTCCTGCCGAGAAAGTATCCATCATGGCTGATGCAATGCGGCGGCTGCATACGCTTGATCCGGC
TACCTGCCCATTCGACCACCAAGCGAAACATCGCATCGAGCGAGCACGTACTCGGATGGAAGCCGGTCTT
GTCGATCAGGATGATCTGGACGAAGAGCATCAGGGGCTCGCGCCAGCCGAACTGTTCGCCAGGCTCAAGG
CGAGCATGCCCGACGGCGAGGATCTCGTCGTGACCCATGGCGATGCCTGCTTGCCGAATATCATGGTGGA
AAATGGCCGCTTTTCTGGATTCATCGACTGTGGCCGGCTGGGTGTGGCGGACCGCTATCAGGACATAGCG
TTGGCTACCCGTGATATTGCTGAAGAGCTTGGCGGCGAATGGGCTGACCGCTTCCTCGTGCTTTACGGTA
TCGCCGCTCCCGATTCGCAGCGCATCGCCTTCTATCGCCTTCTTGACGAGTTCTTCTGAGCGGGACTCTG
GGGTTCGAAATGACCGACCAAGCGACGCCCAACCTGCCATCACGAGATTTCGATTCCACCGCCGCCTTCT
ATGAAAGGTTGGGCTTCGGAATCGTTTTCCGGGACGCCGGCTGGATGATCCTCCAGCGCGGGGATCTCAT
GCTGGAGTTCTTCGCCCACCCTAGGGGGAGGCTAACTGAAACACGGAAGGAGACAATACCGGAAGGAACC
CGCGCTATGACGGCAATAAAAAGACAGAATAAAACGCACGGTGTTGGGTCGTTTGTTCATAAACGCGGGG
TTCGGTCCCAGGGCTGGCACTCTGTCGATACCCCACCGAGACCCCATTGGGGCCAATACGCCCGCGTTTC
TTCCTTTTCCCCACCCCACCCCCCAAGTTCGGGTGAAGGCCCAGGGCTCGCAGCCAACGTCGGGGCGGCA
GGCCCTGCCATAGCCTCAGGTTACTCATATATACTTTAGATTGATTTAAAACTTCATTTTTAATTTAAAA
GGATCTAGGTGAAGATCCTTTTTGATAATCTCATGACCAAAATCCCTTAACGTGAGTTTTCGTTCCACTG
AGCGTCAGACCCCGTAGAAAAGATCAAAGGATCTTCTTGAGATCCTTTTTTTCTGCGCGTAATCTGCTGC
TTGCAAACAAAAAAACCACCGCTACCAGCGGTGGTTTGTTTGCCGGATCAAGAGCTACCAACTCTTTTTC
CGAAGGTAACTGGCTTCAGCAGAGCGCAGATACCAAATACTGTCCTTCTAGTGTAGCCGTAGTTAGGCCA
CCACTTCAAGAACTCTGTAGCACCGCCTACATACCTCGCTCTGCTAATCCTGTTACCAGTGGCTGCTGCC
AGTGGCGATAAGTCGTGTCTTACCGGGTTGGACTCAAGACGATAGTTACCGGATAAGGCGCAGCGGTCGG
GCTGAACGGGGGGTTCGTGCACACAGCCCAGCTTGGAGCGAACGACCTACACCGAACTGAGATACCTACA
GCGTGAGCTATGAGAAAGCGCCACGCTTCCCGAAGGGAGAAAGGCGGACAGGTATCCGGTAAGCGGCAGG
GTCGGAACAGGAGAGCGCACGAGGGAGCTTCCAGGGGGAAACGCCTGGTATCTTTATAGTCCTGTCGGGT
TTCGCCACCTCTGACTTGAGCGTCGATTTTTGTGATGCTCGTCAGGGGGGCGGAGCCTATGGAAAAACGC
CAGCAACGCGGCCTTTTTACGGTTCCTGGCCTTTTGCTGGCCTTTTGCTCACATGTTCTTTCCTGCGTTA
TCCCCTGATTCTGTGGATAACCGTATTACCGCCATGCAT
